Addgene plasmid #115455: pLKO.1-shQKI-3371
Purpose: Constitutive lentiviral expression
Depositing lab: William Hahn. Depositing organization: Dana-Farber Cancer Institute. Publication: An alternative splicing switch in FLNB promotes the mesenchymal cell state in human breast cancer. Li J, Choi PS, Chaffer CL, Labella K, Hwang JH, Giacomelli AO, Kim JW, Ilic N, Doench JG, Ly SH, Dai C, Hagel K, Hong AL, Gjoerup O, Goel S, Ge JY, Root DE, Zhao JJ, Brooks AN, Weinberg RA, Hahn WC. Elife. 2018 Jul 30;7. pii: 37184. doi: 10.7554/eLife.37184. 37184 PubMed 30059005.
Backbone
  Vector backbone: pLKO.1
  Backbone manufacturer: Broad Institute - Genetic Perturbation Platform
  Vector type: Mammalian Expression, Lentiviral, RNAi
  Selectable markers: Puromycin
Growth in bacteria
  Bacterial resistance: Ampicillin, 100 μg/mL
  Growth temperature: 37°C
  Growth strain: NEB Stable
  Copy number: High Copy
Gene/Insert
  Gene/Insert name: shQKI-3371
  gRNA/shRNA sequence: CTGATGCTGTGGGACCTATTG
  Species: H. sapiens (human)
  Entrez Gene: QKI (a.k.a. Hqk, QK, QK1, QK3, hqkI)
  Cloning method: Unknown
  Sequencing primers: 5′ LKO.1 5'
Terms and licenses: Academic/Nonprofit Terms; Industry Terms: Not Available to Industry
How to cite: pLKO.1-shQKI-3371 was a gift from William Hahn (Addgene plasmid # 115455 ; http://n2t.net/addgene:115455 ; RRID:Addgene_115455)
