[The description below was written by a language model from this plasmid's Addgene catalogue record and pLannotate feature annotations shown in this document.]
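Description:
pLKO.1-shQKI-3371 is a lentiviral RNAi vector built on the pLKO.1 backbone from the Broad Institute Genetic Perturbation Platform, carrying a short hairpin RNA directed against human QKI, which encodes the Quaking RNA-binding protein. In bacteria it is maintained as a high-copy plasmid through a ColE1/pUC-type origin and selected with ampicillin via the β-lactamase gene. The backbone also retains an f1 origin, an SV40 origin and poly(A) signal, and remnants of a lac/lacZα cloning region flanked by T3 and T7 promoters.

The viral portion is a self-inactivating HIV-1 design. An RSV enhancer/promoter fused to a truncated 5' LTR drives production of the genomic RNA in packaging cells independently of Tat, followed by the Ψ packaging signal with a partial gag sequence, and the Rev response element for Rev-dependent nuclear export. The human U6 RNA polymerase III promoter drives constitutive expression of the shRNA; the hairpin itself is not annotated as a feature, but the gap between the U6 promoter and the cPPT/CTS is where it would be expected to lie. Downstream, the cPPT/CTS aids nuclear import of the reverse-transcribed genome, and a human PGK promoter drives puromycin N-acetyltransferase so that transduced mammalian cells can be selected with puromycin. A WPRE enhances transcript expression, and the ΔU3 3' LTR inactivates LTR promoter activity after integration.

The construct is meant for stable, constitutive knockdown of QKI in human cells after lentiviral transduction. The associated publication concerns alternative splicing of FLNB and the mesenchymal cell state in breast cancer.
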