Features (pLannotate 1.2.2; 26 found; start..end, strand, type, name):
      1..241     +  promoter       U6 promoter: RNA polymerase III promoter for human U6 snRNA
    346..463     +  misc_feature   cPPT/CTS: central polypurine tract and central termination sequence of HIV-1
    522..1022    +  promoter       hPGK promoter: human phosphoglycerate kinase 1 promoter
   1044..1643    +  CDS            PuroR (fragment): puromycin N-acetyltransferase; pac from Streptomyces; confers resistance to puromycin
   1659..2247    +  misc_feature   WPRE: woodchuck hepatitis virus posttranscriptional regulatory element
   2298..2317    +  misc_feature   cPPT/CTS (fragment): central polypurine tract and central termination sequence of HIV-1
   2319..2552    +  LTR            3' LTR (ΔU3): self-inactivating 3' long terminal repeat (LTR) from HIV-1
   2630..2751    +  polyA_signal   SV40 poly(A) signal: SV40 polyadenylation signal
   2791..2926    +  rep_origin     SV40 ori: SV40 origin of replication
   2947..2965    -  promoter       T7 promoter: promoter for bacteriophage T7 RNA polymerase
   2973..3128    +  CDS            lacZα (fragment): LacZα fragment of β-galactosidase; lacZ fragment
   3133..3561    +  rep_origin     f1 ori (sequence partly withheld): f1 bacteriophage origin of replication; arrow indicates direction of (+) strand synthesis
   3614..3718    +  promoter       AmpR promoter: bla
   3719..4579    +  CDS            AmpR: β-lactamase; bla; confers resistance to ampicillin, carbenicillin, and related antibiotics
   4750..5338    +  rep_origin     ori: high-copy-number ColE1/pMB1/pBR322/pUC origin of replication
   5521..5613    +  CDS            lacI (fragment): lac repressor; lacI; The lac repressor binds to the lac operator to inhibit transcription in E. coli. This inhibition can be relieved by adding lactose or isopropyl-β-D-thiogalactopyranoside (IPTG).
   5626..5647    +  protein_bind   CAP binding site: CAP binding activates transcription in the presence of cAMP. E. coli catabolite activator protein
   5662..5692    +  promoter       lac promoter: promoter for the E. coli lac operon
   5700..5716    +  protein_bind   lac operator: The lac repressor binds to the lac operator to inhibit transcription in E. coli. This inhibition can be relieved by adding lactose or isopropyl-β-D-thiogalactopyranoside (IPTG). lac repressor encoded by lacI
   5761..5779    +  promoter       T3 promoter: promoter for bacteriophage T3 RNA polymerase
   5807..6033    +  promoter       RSV promoter: Rous sarcoma virus enhancer/promoter
   6034..6214    +  LTR            5' LTR (truncated): truncated 5' long terminal repeat (LTR) from HIV-1
   6261..6386    +  misc_feature   HIV-1 Ψ: packaging signal of human immunodeficiency virus type 1
   6370..6733    +  CDS            HIV-1 gag (fragment): gag protein from human immunodeficiency virus 1; gag
   6879..7112    +  misc_feature   RRE: The Rev response element (RRE) of HIV-1 allows for Rev-dependent mRNA export from the nucleus to the cytoplasm.
   7489..7515    +  CDS            Rev (fragment): human immunodeficiency virus 1 (HIV-1) Rev protein; rev; enhances nuclear export of unspliced and incompletely spliced viral mRNAs
>Addgene plasmid #115455 | pLKO.1-shQKI-3371 | addgene full sequence | sequence record 222224 | Addgene NGS Result
GAGGGCCTATTTCCCATGATTCCTTCATATTTGCATATACGATACAAGGCTGTTAGAGAGATAATTAGAA
TTAATTTGACTGTAAACACAAAGATATTAGTACAAAATACGTGACGTAGAAAGTAATAATTTCTTGGGTA
GTTTGCAGTTTTAAAATTATGTTTTAAAATGGACTATCATATGCTTACCGTAACTTGAAAGTATTTCGAT
TTCTTGGCTTTATATATCTTGTGGAAAGGACGAGGTACCGGCTGATGCTGTGGGACCTATTGCTCGAGCA
ATAGGTCCCACAGCATCAGTTTTTGAATTCTAGATCTTGAGACAAATGGCAGTATTCATCCACAATTTTA
AAAGAAAAGGGGGGATTGGGGGGTACAGTGCAGGGGAAAGAATAGTAGACATAATAGCAACAGACATACA
AACTAAAGAATTACAAAAACAAATTACAAAAATTCAAAATTTTCGGGTTTATTACAGGGACAGCAGAGAT
CCACTTTGGCGCCGGCTCGAGGGGGCCCGGGTTGCGCCTTTTCCAAGGCAGCCCTGGGTTTGCGCAGGGA
CGCGGCTGCTCTGGGCGTGGTTCCGGGAAACGCAGCGGCGCCGACCCTGGGTCTCGCACATTCTTCACGT
CCGTTCGCAGCGTCACCCGGATCTTCGCCGCTACCCTTGTGGGCCCCCCGGCGACGCTTCCTGCTCCGCC
CCTAAGTCGGGAAGGTTCCTTGCGGTTCGCGGCGTGCCGGACGTGACAAACGGAAGCCGCACGTCTCACT
AGTACCCTCGCAGACGGACAGCGCCAGGGAGCAATGGCAGCGCGCCGACCGCGATGGGCTGTGGCCAATA
GCGGCTGCTCAGCAGGGCGCGCCGAGAGCAGCGGCCGGGAAGGGGCGGTGCGGGAGGCGGGGTGTGGGGC
GGTAGTGTGGGCCCTGTTCCTGCCCGCGCGGTGTTCCGCATTCTGCAAGCCTCCGGAGCGCACGTCGGCA
GTCGGCTCCCTCGTTGACCGAATCACCGACCTCTCTCCCCAGGGGGATCCACCGGAGCTTACCATGACCG
AGTACAAGCCCACGGTGCGCCTCGCCACCCGCGACGACGTCCCCAGGGCCGTACGCACCCTCGCCGCCGC
GTTCGCCGACTACCCCGCCACGCGCCACACCGTCGATCCGGACCGCCACATCGAGCGGGTCACCGAGCTG
CAAGAACTCTTCCTCACGCGCGTCGGGCTCGACATCGGCAAGGTGTGGGTCGCGGACGACGGCGCCGCCG
TGGCGGTCTGGACCACGCCGGAGAGCGTCGAAGCGGGGGCGGTGTTCGCCGAGATCGGCCCGCGCATGGC
CGAGTTGAGCGGTTCCCGGCTGGCCGCGCAGCAACAGATGGAAGGCCTCCTGGCGCCGCACCGGCCCAAG
GAGCCCGCGTGGTTCCTGGCCACCGTCGGCGTCTCGCCCGACCACCAGGGCAAGGGTCTGGGCAGCGCCG
TCGTGCTCCCCGGAGTGGAGGCGGCCGAGCGCGCCGGGGTGCCCGCCTTCCTGGAGACCTCCGCGCCCCG
CAACCTCCCCTTCTACGAGCGGCTCGGCTTCACCGTCACCGCCGACGTCGAGGTGCCCGAAGGACCGCGC
ACCTGGTGCATGACCCGCAAGCCCGGTGCCTGAACGCGTTAAGTCGACAATCAACCTCTGGATTACAAAA
TTTGTGAAAGATTGACTGGTATTCTTAACTATGTTGCTCCTTTTACGCTATGTGGATACGCTGCTTTAAT
GCCTTTGTATCATGCTATTGCTTCCCGTATGGCTTTCATTTTCTCCTCCTTGTATAAATCCTGGTTGCTG
TCTCTTTATGAGGAGTTGTGGCCCGTTGTCAGGCAACGTGGCGTGGTGTGCACTGTGTTTGCTGACGCAA
CCCCCACTGGTTGGGGCATTGCCACCACCTGTCAGCTCCTTTCCGGGACTTTCGCTTTCCCCCTCCCTAT
TGCCACGGCGGAACTCATCGCCGCCTGCCTTGCCCGCTGCTGGACAGGGGCTCGGCTGTTGGGCACTGAC
AATTCCGTGGTGTTGTCGGGGAAATCATCGTCCTTTCCTTGGCTGCTCGCCTGTGTTGCCACCTGGATTC
TGCGCGGGACGTCCTTCTGCTACGTCCCTTCGGCCCTCAATCCAGCGGACCTTCCTTCCCGCGGCCTGCT
GCCGGCTCTGCGGCCTCTTCCGCGTCTTCGCCTTCGCCCTCAGACGAGTCGGATCTCCCTTTGGGCCGCC
TCCCCGCGTCGACTTTAAGACCAATGACTTACAAGGCAGCTGTAGATCTTAGCCACTTTTTAAAAGAAAA
GGGGGGACTGGAAGGGCTAATTCACTCCCAACGAAGACAAGATCTGCTTTTTGCTTGTACTGGGTCTCTC
TGGTTAGACCAGATCTGAGCCTGGGAGCTCTCTGGCTAACTAGGGAACCCACTGCTTAAGCCTCAATAAA
GCTTGCCTTGAGTGCTTCAAGTAGTGTGTGCCCGTCTGTTGTGTGACTCTGGTAACTAGAGATCCCTCAG
ACCCTTTTAGTCAGTGTGGAAAATCTCTAGCAGTACGTATAGTAGTTCATGTCATCTTATTATTCAGTAT
TTATAACTTGCAAAGAAATGAATATCAGAGAGTGAGAGGAACTTGTTTATTGCAGCTTATAATGGTTACA
AATAAAGCAATAGCATCACAAATTTCACAAATAAAGCATTTTTTTCACTGCATTCTAGTTGTGGTTTGTC
CAAACTCATCAATGTATCTTATCATGTCTGGCTCTAGCTATCCCGCCCCTAACTCCGCCCATCCCGCCCC
TAACTCCGCCCAGTTCCGCCCATTCTCCGCCCCATGGCTGACTAATTTTTTTTATTTATGCAGAGGCCGA
GGCCGCCTCGGCCTCTGAGCTATTCCAGAAGTAGTGAGGAGGCTTTTTTGGAGGCCTAGGGACGTACCCA
ATTCGCCCTATAGTGAGTCGTATTACGCGCGCTCACTGGCCGTCGTTTTACAACGTCGTGACTGGGAAAA
CCCTGGCGTTACCCAACTTAATCGCCTTGCAGCACATCCCCCTTTCGCCAGCTGGCGTAATAGCGAAGAG
GCCCGCACCGATCGCCCTTCCCAACAGTTGCGCAGCCTGAATGGCGAATGGG
[124 nt withheld, positions 3133-3256]
C
[91 nt withheld, positions 3258-3348]
A
[49 nt withheld, positions 3350-3398]
CCTTTGACGTTGGAGTCCACGTTCTTT
[37 nt withheld, positions 3426-3462]
ACCCTATCTCGGTCTATTCTTTTGATTTATAAGGGATTTTGCCGATTTCGGCCTATTGGTTAAAAAATGA
GCTGATTTAACAAAAATTTAACGCGAATTTTAACAAAATATTAACGCTTACAATTTAGGTGGCACTTTTC
GGGGAAATGTGCGCGGAACCCCTATTTGTTTATTTTTCTAAATACATTCAAATATGTATCCGCTCATGAG
ACAATAACCCTGATAAATGCTTCAATAATATTGAAAAAGGAAGAGTATGAGTATTCAACATTTCCGTGTC
GCCCTTATTCCCTTTTTTGCGGCATTTTGCCTTCCTGTTTTTGCTCACCCAGAAACGCTGGTGAAAGTAA
AAGATGCTGAAGATCAGTTGGGTGCACGAGTGGGTTACATCGAACTGGATCTCAACAGCGGTAAGATCCT
TGAGAGTTTTCGCCCCGAAGAACGTTTTCCAATGATGAGCACTTTTAAAGTTCTGCTATGTGGCGCGGTA
TTATCCCGTATTGACGCCGGGCAAGAGCAACTCGGTCGCCGCATACACTATTCTCAGAATGACTTGGTTG
AGTACTCACCAGTCACAGAAAAGCATCTTACGGATGGCATGACAGTAAGAGAATTATGCAGTGCTGCCAT
AACCATGAGTGATAACACTGCGGCCAACTTACTTCTGACAACGATCGGAGGACCGAAGGAGCTAACCGCT
TTTTTGCACAACATGGGGGATCATGTAACTCGCCTTGATCGTTGGGAACCGGAGCTGAATGAAGCCATAC
CAAACGACGAGCGTGACACCACGATGCCTGTAGCAATGGCAACAACGTTGCGCAAACTATTAACTGGCGA
ACTACTTACTCTAGCTTCCCGGCAACAATTAATAGACTGGATGGAGGCGGATAAAGTTGCAGGACCACTT
CTGCGCTCGGCCCTTCCGGCTGGCTGGTTTATTGCTGATAAATCTGGAGCCGGTGAGCGTGGGTCTCGCG
GTATCATTGCAGCACTGGGGCCAGATGGTAAGCCCTCCCGTATCGTAGTTATCTACACGACGGGGAGTCA
GGCAACTATGGATGAACGAAATAGACAGATCGCTGAGATAGGTGCCTCACTGATTAAGCATTGGTAACTG
TCAGACCAAGTTTACTCATATATACTTTAGATTGATTTAAAACTTCATTTTTAATTTAAAAGGATCTAGG
TGAAGATCCTTTTTGATAATCTCATGACCAAAATCCCTTAACGTGAGTTTTCGTTCCACTGAGCGTCAGA
CCCCGTAGAAAAGATCAAAGGATCTTCTTGAGATCCTTTTTTTCTGCGCGTAATCTGCTGCTTGCAAACA
AAAAAACCACCGCTACCAGCGGTGGTTTGTTTGCCGGATCAAGAGCTACCAACTCTTTTTCCGAAGGTAA
CTGGCTTCAGCAGAGCGCAGATACCAAATACTGTTCTTCTAGTGTAGCCGTAGTTAGGCCACCACTTCAA
GAACTCTGTAGCACCGCCTACATACCTCGCTCTGCTAATCCTGTTACCAGTGGCTGCTGCCAGTGGCGAT
AAGTCGTGTCTTACCGGGTTGGACTCAAGACGATAGTTACCGGATAAGGCGCAGCGGTCGGGCTGAACGG
GGGGTTCGTGCACACAGCCCAGCTTGGAGCGAACGACCTACACCGAACTGAGATACCTACAGCGTGAGCT
ATGAGAAAGCGCCACGCTTCCCGAAGGGAGAAAGGCGGACAGGTATCCGGTAAGCGGCAGGGTCGGAACA
GGAGAGCGCACGAGGGAGCTTCCAGGGGGAAACGCCTGGTATCTTTATAGTCCTGTCGGGTTTCGCCACC
TCTGACTTGAGCGTCGATTTTTGTGATGCTCGTCAGGGGGGCGGAGCCTATGGAAAAACGCCAGCAACGC
GGCCTTTTTACGGTTCCTGGCCTTTTGCTGGCCTTTTGCTCACATGTTCTTTCCTGCGTTATCCCCTGAT
TCTGTGGATAACCGTATTACCGCCTTTGAGTGAGCTGATACCGCTCGCCGCAGCCGAACGACCGAGCGCA
GCGAGTCAGTGAGCGAGGAAGCGGAAGAGCGCCCAATACGCAAACCGCCTCTCCCCGCGCGTTGGCCGAT
TCATTAATGCAGCTGGCACGACAGGTTTCCCGACTGGAAAGCGGGCAGTGAGCGCAACGCAATTAATGTG
AGTTAGCTCACTCATTAGGCACCCCAGGCTTTACACTTTATGCTTCCGGCTCGTATGTTGTGTGGAATTG
TGAGCGGATAACAATTTCACACAGGAAACAGCTATGACCATGATTACGCCAAGCGCGCAATTAACCCTCA
CTAAAGGGAACAAAAGCTGGAGCTGCAAGCTTAATGTAGTCTTATGCAATACTCTTGTAGTCTTGCAACA
TGGTAACGATGAGTTAGCAACATGCCTTACAAGGAGAGAAAAAGCACCGTGCATGCCGATTGGTGGAAGT
AAGGTGGTACGATCGTGCCTTATTAGGAAGGCAACAGACGGGTCTGACATGGATTGGACGAACCACTGAA
TTGCCGCATTGCAGAGATATTGTATTTAAGTGCCTAGCTCGATACATAAACGGGTCTCTCTGGTTAGACC
AGATCTGAGCCTGGGAGCTCTCTGGCTAACTAGGGAACCCACTGCTTAAGCCTCAATAAAGCTTGCCTTG
AGTGCTTCAAGTAGTGTGTGCCCGTCTGTTGTGTGACTCTGGTAACTAGAGATCCCTCAGACCCTTTTAG
TCAGTGTGGAAAATCTCTAGCAGTGGCGCCCGAACAGGGACTTGAAAGCGAAAGGGAAACCAGAGGAGCT
CTCTCGACGCAGGACTCGGCTTGCTGAAGCGCGCACGGCAAGAGGCGAGGGGCGGCGACTGGTGAGTACG
CCAAAAATTTTGACTAGCGGAGGCTAGAAGGAGAGAGATGGGTGCGAGAGCGTCAGTATTAAGCGGGGGA
GAATTAGATCGCGATGGGAAAAAATTCGGTTAAGGCCAGGGGGAAAGAAAAAATATAAATTAAAACATAT
AGTATGGGCAAGCAGGGAGCTAGAACGATTCGCAGTTAATCCTGGCCTGTTAGAAACATCAGAAGGCTGT
AGACAAATACTGGGACAGCTACAACCATCCCTTCAGACAGGATCAGAAGAACTTAGATCATTATATAATA
CAGTAGCAACCCTCTATTGTGTGCATCAAAGGATAGAGATAAAAGACACCAAGGAAGCTTTAGACAAGAT
AGAGGAAGAGCAAAACAAAAGTAAGACCACCGCACAGCAAGCGGCCGCTGATCTTCAGACCTGGAGGAGG
AGATATGAGGGACAATTGGAGAAGTGAATTATATAAATATAAAGTAGTAAAAATTGAACCATTAGGAGTA
GCACCCACCAAGGCAAAGAGAAGAGTGGTGCAGAGAGAAAAAAGAGCAGTGGGAATAGGAGCTTTGTTCC
TTGGGTTCTTGGGAGCAGCAGGAAGCACTATGGGCGCAGCGTCAATGACGCTGACGGTACAGGCCAGACA
ATTATTGTCTGGTATAGTGCAGCAGCAGAACAATTTGCTGAGGGCTATTGAGGCGCAACAGCATCTGTTG
CAACTCACAGTCTGGGGCATCAAGCAGCTCCAGGCAAGAATCCTGGCTGTGGAAAGATACCTAAAGGATC
AACAGCTCCTGGGGATTTGGGGTTGCTCTGGAAAACTCATTTGCACCACTGCTGTGCCTTGGAATGCTAG
TTGGAGTAATAAATCTCTGGAACAGATTTGGAATCACACGACCTGGATGGAGTGGGACAGAGAAATTAAC
AATTACACAAGCTTAATACACTCCTTAATTGAAGAATCGCAAAACCAGCAAGAAAAGAATGAACAAGAAT
TATTGGAATTAGATAAATGGGCAAGTTTGTGGAATTGGTTTAACATAACAAATTGGCTGTGGTATATAAA
ATTATTCATAATGATAGTAGGAGGCTTGGTAGGTTTAAGAATAGTTTTTGCTGTACTTTCTATAGTGAAT
AGAGTTAGGCAGGGATATTCACCATTATCGTTTCAGACCCACCTCCCAACCCCGAGGGGACCCAGA
