>Addgene plasmid #115455 | pLKO.1-shQKI-3371 | depositor partial sequence | sequence record 217538 | LKO.1 5' sequence
CTTTATATATCTTGTGGAAAGGACGAGGTACCGGCTGATGCTGTGGGACCTATTGCTCGAGCAATAGGTC
CCACAGCATCAGTTTTTGAATTCTAGATCTTGAGACAAATGGCAGTATTCATCCACAATTTTAAAAGAAA
AGGGGGGATTGGGGGGTACAGTGCAGGGGAAAGAATAGTAGACATAATAGCAACAGACATACAAACTAAA
GAATTACAAAAACAAATTACAAAAATTCAAAATTTTCGGGTTTATTACAGGGACAGCAGAGATCCACTTT
GGCGCCGGCTCGAGGGGGCCCGGGTTGCGCCTTTTCCAAGGCAGCCCTGGGTTTGCGCAGGGACGCGGCT
GCTCTGGGCGTGGTTCCGGGAAACGCAGCGGCGCCGACCCTGGGTCTCGCACATTCTTCACGTCCGTTCG
CAGCGTCACCCGGATCTTCGCCGCTACCCTTGTGGGCCCCCCGGCGACGCTTCCTGCTCCGCCCCTAAGT
CGGGAAGGTTCCTTGCGGTTCGCGGCGTGCCGGACGTGACAAACGGAAGCCGCACGTCTCACTAGTACCC
TCGCAGACGGACAGCGCCAGGGAGCAATGGCAGCGCGCCGACCGCGATGGGCTGTGGCCAATAGCGGCTG
CTCAGCAG
